>Addgene plasmid #129291 | pDONR223 LC3B Q116P G120 | addgene full sequence | sequence record 252974 | Addgene NGS Result
GGATGCCCGAGGCATAGACTGTACCCCAAAAAAACAGTCATAACAAGCCATGAAAACCGCCACTGCGCCG
TTACCACCGCTGCGTTCGGTCAAGGTTCTGGACCAGTTGCGTGAGCGCATACGCTACTTGCATTACAGCT
TACGAACCGAACAGGCTTATGTCCACTGGGTTCGTGCCTTCATCCGTTTCCACGGTGTGCGTCACCCGGC
AACCTTGGGTAGCAGCGAAGTCGAGGCATTTCTGTCCTGGCTGGTCTAGAGGAGGCATGATGATATATTT
TTATCTTGTGCAATGTAACATCAGAGATTTTGAGACACGGGCCAGAGCTGCCAGGAAACAGCTATGACCA
TGTAATACGACTCACTATAGGGGATATCAGCTGGATGGCAAATAATGATTTTATTTTGACTGATAGTGAC
CTGTTCGTTGCAACAAATTGATAAGCAATGCTTTCTTATAATGCCAACTTTGTACAAGAAAGCTGGGTAT
TACCCGAACGTCTCCGGGGAGGCATAGACCATGTACAGGAATCCATCTTCATCTTTCTCACTCTCATACA
CCTCTGAGATTGGTGTGGAGACGCTGACCATGCTGTGTCCGTTCACCAACAGGAAGAAGGCCTGATTAGC
ATTGAGCTGTAAGCGCCTTCTAATTATCTTGATGAGCTCACTCATGTTGACATGGTCAGGTACAAGGAAC
TTTGTTTTATCCAGAACAGGAAGCTGCTTCTCACCCTTGTATCGTTCTATTATCACCGGGATTTTGGTTG
GATGCTGCTCTCGAATAAGTCGGACATCTTCTACTCTTTGTTCGAAGGTGCGCCGCTGCTTGAAGGTCTT
CTCCGACGGCATTAAGCCTGCTTTTTTGTACAAAGTTGGCATTATAAAAAAGCATTGCTCATCAATTTGT
TGCAACGAACAGGTCACTATCAGTCAAAATAAAATCATTATTTGGGGCCCGAGCTTAAGACTGGCCGTCG
TTTTACAACGTCGTGACTGGGAAAACATCCATGCTAGCGTTAACGCGAGAGTAGGGAACTGCCAGGCATC
AAATAAAACGAAAGGCTCAGTCGGAAGACTGGGCCTTTCGTTTTATCTGTTGTTTGTCGGTGAACGCTCT
CCTGAGTAGGACAAATCCGCCGGGAGCGGATTTGAACGTTGTGAAGCAACGGCCCGGAGGGTGGCGGGCA
GGACGCCCGCCATAAACTGCCAGGCATCAAACTAAGCAGAAGGCCATCCTGACGGATGGCCTTTTTGCGT
TTCTACAAACTCTTCCTGGCTAGCGGTACGCGTATTAATTGCGTTGCGCTCACTGCCCGCTTTCCAGTCG
GGAAACCTGTCGTGCCAGCTGCATTAATGAATCGGCCAACGCGCGGGGAGAGGCGGTTTGCGTATTGGGC
GCTCTTCCGCTTCCTCGCTCACTGACTCGCTGCGCTCGGTCGTTCGGCTGCGGCGAGCGGTATCAGCTCA
CTCAAAGGCGGTAATACGGTTATCCACAGAATCAGGGGATAACGCAGGAAAGAACATGTGAGCAAAAGGC
CAGCAAAAGGCCAGGAACCGTAAAAAGGCCGCGTTGCTGGCGTTTTTCCATAGGCTCCGCCCCCCTGACG
AGCATCACAAAAATCGACGCTCAAGTCAGAGGTGGCGAAACCCGACAGGACTATAAAGATACCAGGCGTT
TCCCCCTGGAAGCTCCCTCGTGCGCTCTCCTGTTCCGACCCTGCCGCTTACCGGATACCTGTCCGCCTTT
CTCCCTTCGGGAAGCGTGGCGCTTTCTCATAGCTCACGCTGTAGGTATCTCAGTTCGGTGTAGGTCGTTC
GCTCCAAGCTGGGCTGTGTGCACGAACCCCCCGTTCAGCCCGACCGCTGCGCCTTATCCGGTAACTATCG
TCTTGAGTCCAACCCGGTAAGACACGACTTATCGCCACTGGCAGCAGCCACTGGTAACAGGATTAGCAGA
GCGAGGTATGTAGGCGGTGCTACAGAGTTCTTGAAGTGGTGGCCTAACTACGGCTACACTAGAAGAACAG
TATTTGGTATCTGCGCTCTGCTGAAGCCAGTTACCTTCGGAAAAAGAGTTGGTAGCTCTTGATCCGGCAA
ACAAACCACCGCTGGTAGCGGTGGTTTTTTTGTTTGCAAGCAGCAGATTACGCGCAGAAAAAAAGGATCT
CAAGAAGATCCTTTGATCTTTTCTACGGGGTCTGACGCTCAGTGGAACGACGCGTAACTCACGTTAAGGG
ATTTTGGTCATGGGTGGCTCGAGGGTTATTTGCCGACTACCTTGGTGATCTCGCCTTTCACGTAGTGGAC
AAATTCTTCCAACTGATCTGCGCGCGAGGCCAAGCGATCTTCTTCTTGTCCAAGATAAGCCTGTCTAGCT
TCAAGTATGACGGGCTGATACTGGGCCGGCAGGCGCTCCATTGCCCAGTCGGCAGCGACATCCTTCGGCG
CGATTTTGCCGGTTACTGCGCTGTACCAAATGCGGGACAACGTAAGCACTACATTTCGCTCATCGCCAGC
CCAGTCGGGCGGCGAGTTCCATAGCGTTAAGGTTTCATTTAGCGCCTCAAATAGATCCTGTTCAGGAACC
GGATCAAAGAGTTCCTCCGCCGCTGGACCTACCAAGGCAACGCTATGTTCTCTTGCTTTTGTCAGCAAGA
TAGCCAGATCAATGTCGATCGTGGCTGGCTCGAAGATACCTGCAAGAATGTCATTGCGCTGCCATTCTCC
AAATTGCAGTTCGCGCTTAGCTGGATAACGCCACGGAATGATGTCGTCGTGCACAACAATGGTGACTTCT
ACAGCGCGGAGAATCTCGCTCTCTCCAGGGGAAGCCGAAGTTTCCAAAAGGTCGTTGATCAAAGCTCGCC
GCGTTGTTTCATCAAGCCTTACGGTCACCGTAACCAGCAAATCAATATCACTGTGTGGCTTCAGGCCGCC
ATCCACTGCGGAGCCGTACAAATGTACGGCCAGCAACGTCGGTTCGAGATGGCGCTCGATGACGCCAACT
ACCTCTGATAGTTGAGTCGATACTTCGGCGATCACCGCTTCCCTCATAATGTTTAACTTTGTTTTAGGGC
GACTGCCCTGCTGCGTAACATCGTTGCTGCTCCATAACATCAAACATCGACCCACGGCGTAACGCGCTTG
CTGCTT
Features (pLannotate 1.2.2; 12 found; start..end, strand, type, name):
    140..163     -  promoter       Pc promoter (fragment): intI1 (promoter lies within the coding sequence); class 1 integron promoter
    353..371     +  promoter       T7 promoter: promoter for bacteriophage T7 RNA polymerase
    389..488     +  protein_bind   attL2: mutant version of attL; recombination site for the Gateway® LR reaction LR Clonase™
    493..852     -  CDS            LC3B: human LC3 protein; MAP1LC3B; Atg8 family member found on autophagosomes
    855..954     -  protein_bind   attL1: mutant version of attL; recombination site for the Gateway® LR reaction LR Clonase™
    970..1006    +  CDS            lacZα (fragment): LacZα fragment of β-galactosidase; lacZ fragment
   1053..1096    -  terminator     rrnB T1 terminator: Escherichia coli rrnB; transcription terminator T1 from the E. coli rrnB gene
   1228..1255    +  terminator     rrnB T2 terminator: transcription terminator T2 from the E. coli rrnB gene
   1310..1402    -  CDS            lacI (fragment): lac repressor; lacI; The lac repressor binds to the lac operator to inhibit transcription in E. coli. This inhibition can be relieved by adding lactose or isopropyl-β-D-thiogalactopyranoside (IPTG).
   1585..2173    -  rep_origin     ori: high-copy-number ColE1/pMB1/pBR322/pUC origin of replication
   2266..3057    -  CDS            SmR: aminoglycoside adenylyltransferase (Murphy, 1985); aadA; confers resistance to spectinomycin and streptomycin
   3064..3120    -  CDS            GmR (fragment): gentamycin acetyltransferase; aacC1; confers resistance to gentamycin
