[The description below was written by a language model from this plasmid's Addgene catalogue record and pLannotate feature annotations shown in this document.]
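Description:
pDONR223 LC3B Q116P G120 is a Gateway entry clone built on the pDONR223 backbone and carrying a mutant form of human MAP1LC3B (LC3B), the Atg8-family ubiquitin-like protein found on autophagosomes. The plasmid is about 3.2 kb. It is propagated in E. coli at high copy from a ColE1/pUC-type origin and selected with spectinomycin through the aadA (SmR) aminoglycoside adenylyltransferase gene. Short annotated fragments of a class 1 integron promoter, a gentamicin resistance gene, lacZα and lacI appear to be backbone remnants rather than functional units. The rrnB T1 and T2 terminators lie beside the cloning region, where they would limit read-through transcription into the insert.

The LC3B coding sequence (about 360 nt) sits between attL1 and attL2 sites, so LR Clonase recombination can move it into any attR-containing destination vector. The entry clone has no eukaryotic promoter of its own. A T7 promoter is annotated next to attL2 but points in the opposite direction to the coding sequence, so expression depends on the destination vector chosen. The insert carries two changes. Glutamine 116 is replaced by proline, and residues 121–125 are deleted with a stop codon placed directly after glycine 120. This truncation yields a protein ending at G120, the residue normally exposed by ATG4 processing and used for conjugation. According to the record, the construct as a whole encodes a deconjugation-resistant LC3B. No epitope tag or reporter is annotated in the entry clone. The associated work concerns how human ATG4 proteases counteract attachment of LC3/GABARAP proteins to other cellular proteins, so the clone serves as a source for expression constructs used to study LC3B conjugation and its removal.
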