Addgene plasmid #129291: pDONR223 LC3B Q116P G120
Purpose: Gateway entry clone encoding human deconjugation-resistant LC3B
Depositing lab: Robin Ketteler. Depositing organization: University College London. Publication: Human ATG4 autophagy proteases counteract attachment of ubiquitin-like LC3/GABARAP proteins to other cellular proteins. Agrotis A, von Chamier L, Oliver H, Kiso K, Singh T, Ketteler R. J Biol Chem. 2019 Jul 17. pii: AC119.009977. doi: 10.1074/jbc.AC119.009977. PubMed 31315929.
Backbone
  Vector backbone: pDONR223
  Backbone size w/o insert (bp): 2793
  Vector type: Gateway Entry Vector / Entry clone
Growth in bacteria
  Bacterial resistance: Spectinomycin, 50 μg/mL
  Growth temperature: 37°C
  Growth strain: DH5alpha
  Copy number: High Copy
Gene/Insert
  Gene/Insert name: Microtubule-associated proteins 1A/1B light chain 3B
  Species: H. sapiens (human)
  Mutation: Changed Glutamine 116 to Proline. Deleted amino acids 121-125 (stop codon after G120).
  GenBank ID: NM_022818.4
  Entrez Gene: MAP1LC3B (a.k.a. ATG8F, LC3B, MAP1A/1BLC3, MAP1LC3B-a)
  Cloning method: Gateway Cloning
  Sequencing primers: 5′ M13 F; 3′ M13 R
Terms and licenses: Academic/Nonprofit Terms; Industry Terms: Not Available to Industry
How to cite: pDONR223 LC3B Q116P G120 was a gift from Robin Ketteler (Addgene plasmid # 129291 ; http://n2t.net/addgene:129291 ; RRID:Addgene_129291)
